>Addgene plasmid #121731 | IO102: pMVP (R4-R3) eGFP open | addgene full sequence | sequence record 237088 | Addgene NGS Result
CTTTCCTGCGTTATCCCCTGATTCTGTGGATAACCGTATTACCGCCTTTGAGTGAGCTGATACCGCTCGC
CGCAGCCGAACGACCGAGCGCAGCGAGTCAGTGAGCGAGGAAGCGGAAGAGCGCCCAATACGCAAACCGC
CTCTCCCCGCGCGTTGGCCGATTCATTAATGCAGCTGGCACGACAGGTTTCCCGACTGGAAAGCGGGCAG
TGAGCGCAACGCAATTAATACGCGTACCGCTAGCCAGGAAGAGTTTGTAGAAACGCAAAAAGGCCATCCG
TCAGGATGGCCTTCTGCTTAGTTTGATGCCTGGCAGTTTATGGCGGGCGTCCTGCCCGCCACCCTCCGGG
CCGTTGCTTCACAACGTTCAAATCCGCTCCCGGCGGATTTGTCCTACTCAGGAGAGCGTTCACCGACAAA
CAACAGATAAAACGAAAGGCCCAGTCTTCCGACTGAGCCTTTCGTTTTATTTGATGCCTGGCAGTTCCCT
ACTCTCGCGTTAACGCTAGCATGGATGTTTTCCCAGTCACGACGTTGTAAAACGACGGCCAGTCTTAAGC
TCGGGCCCCTACAGGTCACTAATACCATCTAAGTAGTTGATTCATAGTGACTGGATATGTTGTGTTTTAC
AGTATTATGTAGTCTGTTTTTTATGCAAAATCTAATTTAATATATTGATATTTATATCATTTTACGTTTC
TCGTTCAACTTTTCTATACAAAGTTGCCATGGTGAGCAAGGGCGAGGAGCTGTTCACCGGGGTGGTGCCC
ATCCTGGTCGAGCTGGACGGCGACGTAAACGGCCACAAGTTCAGCGTGTCCGGCGAGGGCGAGGGCGATG
CCACCTACGGCAAGCTGACCCTGAAGTTCATCTGCACCACCGGCAAGCTGCCCGTGCCCTGGCCCACCCT
CGTGACCACCCTGACCTACGGCGTGCAGTGCTTCAGCCGCTACCCCGACCACATGAAGCAGCACGACTTC
TTCAAGTCCGCCATGCCCGAAGGCTACGTCCAGGAGCGCACCATCTTCTTCAAGGACGACGGCAACTACA
AGACCCGCGCCGAGGTGAAGTTCGAGGGCGACACCCTGGTGAACCGCATCGAGCTGAAGGGCATCGACTT
CAAGGAGGACGGCAACATCCTGGGGCACAAGCTGGAGTACAACTACAACAGCCACAACGTCTATATCATG
GCCGACAAGCAGAAGAACGGCATCAAGGTGAACTTCAAGATCCGCCACAACATCGAGGACGGCAGCGTGC
AGCTCGCCGACCACTACCAGCAGAACACCCCCATCGGCGACGGCCCCGTGCTGCTGCCCGACAACCACTA
CCTGAGCACCCAGTCCGCCCTGAGCAAAGACCCCAACGAGAAGCGCGATCACATGGTCCTGCTGGAGTTC
GTGACCGCCGCCGGGATCACTCTCGGCATGGACGAGCTGTACAAGACAACTTTGTATAATAAAGTTGAAC
GAGAAACGTAAAATGATATAAATATCAATATATTAAATTAGATTTTGCATAAAAAACAGACTACATAATA
CTGTAAAACACAACATATCCAGTCACTATGAATCAACTACTTAGATGGTATTAGTGACCTGTACTGCAGG
GCGGCCGCGATATCCCCTATAGTGAGTCGTATTACATGGTCATAGCTGTTTCCTGGCAGCTCTGGCCCGT
GTCTCAAAATCTCTGATGTTACATTGCACAAGATAAAAATATATCATCATGAACAATAAAACTGTCTGCT
TACATAAACAGTAATACAAGGGGTGTTATGAGCCATATTCAACGGGAAACGTCGAGGCCGCGATTAAATT
CCAACATGGATGCTGATTTATATGGGTATAAATGGGCTCGCGATAATGTCGGGCAATCAGGTGCGACAAT
CTATCGCTTGTATGGGAAGCCCGATGCGCCAGAGTTGTTTCTGAAACATGGCAAAGGTAGCGTTGCCAAT
GATGTTACAGATGAGATGGTCAGACTAAACTGGCTGACGGAATTTATGCCTCTTCCGACCATCAAGCATT
TTATCCGTACTCCTGATGATGCATGGTTACTCACCACTGCGATCCCCGGAAAAACAGCATTCCAGGTATT
AGAAGAATATCCTGATTCAGGTGAAAATATTGTTGATGCGCTGGCAGTGTTCCTGCGCCGGTTGCATTCG
ATTCCTGTTTGTAATTGTCCTTTTAACAGCGATCGCGTATTTCGTCTCGCTCAGGCGCAATCACGAATGA
ATAACGGTTTGGTTGATGCGAGTGATTTTGATGACGAGCGTAATGGCTGGCCTGTTGAACAAGTCTGGAA
AGAAATGCATAAACTTTTGCCATTCTCACCGGATTCAGTCGTCACTCATGGTGATTTCTCACTTGATAAC
CTTATTTTTGACGAGGGGAAATTAATAGGTTGTATTGATGTTGGACGAGTCGGAATCGCAGACCGATACC
AGGATCTTGCCATCCTATGGAACTGCCTCGGTGAGTTTTCTCCTTCATTACAGAAACGGCTTTTTCAAAA
ATATGGTATTGATAATCCTGATATGAATAAATTGCAGTTTCATTTGATGCTCGATGAGTTTTTCTAATCA
GAATTGGTTAATTGGTTGTAACACTGGCAGAGCATTACGCTGACTTGACGGGACGGCGCAAGCTCATGAC
CAAAATCCCTTAACGTGAGTTACGCGTCGTTCCACTGAGCGTCAGACCCCGTAGAAAAGATCAAAGGATC
TTCTTGAGATCCTTTTTTTCTGCGCGTAATCTGCTGCTTGCAAACAAAAAAACCACCGCTACCAGCGGTG
GTTTGTTTGCCGGATCAAGAGCTACCAACTCTTTTTCCGAAGGTAACTGGCTTCAGCAGAGCGCAGATAC
CAAATACTGTTCTTCTAGTGTAGCCGTAGTTAGGCCACCACTTCAAGAACTCTGTAGCACCGCCTACATA
CCTCGCTCTGCTAATCCTGTTACCAGTGGCTGCTGCCAGTGGCGATAAGTCGTGTCTTACCGGGTTGGAC
TCAAGACGATAGTTACCGGATAAGGCGCAGCGGTCGGGCTGAACGGGGGGTTCGTGCACACAGCCCAGCT
TGGAGCGAACGACCTACACCGAACTGAGATACCTACAGCGTGAGCTATGAGAAAGCGCCACGCTTCCCGA
AGGGAGAAAGGCGGACAGGTATCCGGTAAGCGGCAGGGTCGGAACAGGAGAGCGCACGAGGGAGCTTCCA
GGGGGAAACGCCTGGTATCTTTATAGTCCTGTCGGGTTTCGCCACCTCTGACTTGAGCGTCGATTTTTGT
GATGCTCGTCAGGGGGGCGGAGCCTATGGAAAAACGCCAGCAACGCGGCCTTTTTACGGTTCCTGGCCTT
TTGCTGGCCTTTTGCTCACATGTT
Features (pLannotate 1.2.2; 11 found; start..end, strand, type, name):
    121..213     +  CDS            lacI (fragment): lac repressor; lacI; The lac repressor binds to the lac operator to inhibit transcription in E. coli. This inhibition can be relieved by adding lactose or isopropyl-β-D-thiogalactopyranoside (IPTG).
    268..295     -  terminator     rrnB T2 terminator: transcription terminator T2 from the E. coli rrnB gene
    427..470     +  terminator     rrnB T1 terminator: Escherichia coli rrnB; transcription terminator T1 from the E. coli rrnB gene
    517..553     -  CDS            lacZα (fragment): LacZα fragment of β-galactosidase; lacZ fragment
    603..722     -  protein_bind   attR1: mutant version of attR; recombination site for the Gateway® LR reaction LR Clonase™
    706..726     -  protein_bind   attB4: mutant version of attB; core recombination site for the Gateway® BP reaction BP Clonase™
    729..1445    +  CDS            EGFP: EGFP is a basic (constitutively fluorescent) green fluorescent protein published in 1996, derived from Aequorea victoria. It is reported to be a rapidly-maturing weak dimer with moderate acid sensitivity.
   1447..1570    +  protein_bind   attR3: mutant version of attR; recombination site for the Gateway® LR reaction LR Clonase™
   1626..1644    -  promoter       T7 promoter: promoter for bacteriophage T7 RNA polymerase
   1778..2587    +  CDS            KanR: aminoglycoside phosphotransferase; aph(3')-Ia; confers resistance to kanamycin in bacteria or G418 (Geneticin®) in eukaryotes
   2734..3322    +  rep_origin     ori: high-copy-number ColE1/pMB1/pBR322/pUC origin of replication
