[The description below was written by a language model from this plasmid's Addgene catalogue record and pLannotate feature annotations shown in this document.]
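Description:
IO102: pMVP (R4-R3) eGFP open is a Gateway entry plasmid from the pMVP modular cloning platform, built in the Invitrogen pDONR221 P4r-P3r backbone by Gateway recombination. It is a small bacterial plasmid of 3,384 nt. It is maintained in E. coli through a high-copy ColE1/pUC-type origin of replication and selected with kanamycin through an aminoglycoside phosphotransferase (KanR) gene. The rrnB T1 and T2 transcription terminators lie upstream of the cloning region, where they shield the insert from read-through transcription originating in the backbone. Short lacI and lacZα fragments and a T7 promoter are annotated backbone remnants near the M13 sequencing primer sites.

The payload is a roughly 720 bp synthetic eGFP coding sequence described as "open", meaning it lacks a stop codon so that translation can continue into whatever module is recombined downstream. The plasmid carries no eukaryotic promoter or polyadenylation signal, so it is a donor of the reporter module rather than an expression vector. The eGFP sequence is flanked by attR-type recombination sites. The automated annotation labels the upstream site as attR1 overlapping an attB4 core, which is consistent with the attR4 site expected from the plasmid name and backbone, and labels the downstream site as attR3. These sites give the fragment a fixed position and orientation in an LR Clonase reaction. It can then be combined with compatible entry clones and a destination vector in 3- or 4-component MultiSite Gateway Pro assemblies. According to the record, its use is as a building block for transgene expression constructs, and the missing stop codon suits it to in-frame fusion of eGFP to a following element.
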