Addgene plasmid #121731: IO102: pMVP (R4-R3) eGFP open
Purpose: pMVP R4-R3 entry plasmid, contains eGFP (no stop codon) for 3- or 4-component MultiSite Gateway Pro assembly
Depositing lab: Christopher Newgard. Depositing organization: Duke University. Publication: Creation of versatile cloning platforms for transgene expression and dCas9-based epigenome editing. Haldeman JM, Conway AE, Arlotto ME, Slentz DH, Muoio DM, Becker TC, Newgard CB. Nucleic Acids Res. 2018 Dec 27. pii: 5264291. doi: 10.1093/nar/gky1286. PubMed 30590691.
Backbone
  Vector backbone: pDONR221 P4r-P3r
  Backbone manufacturer: Invitrogen
  Backbone size w/o insert (bp): 2664
  Vector type: Synthetic Biology ; pMVP Gateway Entry Plasmid
Growth in bacteria
  Bacterial resistance: Kanamycin, 50 μg/mL
  Growth temperature: 37°C
  Growth strain: DH5alpha
  Copy number: High Copy
Gene/Insert
  Gene/Insert name: eGFP (open)
  Species: Synthetic
  Insert size (bp): 720
  Cloning method: Gateway Cloning
  Sequencing primers: 5′ M13F; 3′ M13R
Terms and licenses: Academic/Nonprofit Terms; Industry Terms: Not Available to Industry
How to cite: IO102: pMVP (R4-R3) eGFP open was a gift from Christopher Newgard (Addgene plasmid # 121731 ; http://n2t.net/addgene:121731 ; RRID:Addgene_121731)
